>Addgene plasmid #149271 | pcDNA3-sACE2v3-8his | addgene full sequence | sequence record 296445 | Addgene NGS Result
TCTAGAGGGCCCGTTTAAACCCGCTGATCAGCCTCGACTGTGCCTTCTAGTTGCCAGCCATCTGTTGTTT
GCCCCTCCCCCGTGCCTTCCTTGACCCTGGAAGGTGCCACTCCCACTGTCCTTTCCTAATAAAATGAGGA
AATTGCATCGCATTGTCTGAGTAGGTGTCATTCTATTCTGGGGGGTGGGGTGGGGCAGGACAGCAAGGGG
GAGGATTGGGAAGACAATAGCAGGCATGCTGGGGATGCGGTGGGCTCTATGGCTTCTGAGGCGGAAAGAA
CCAGCTGGGGCTCTAGGGGGTATCCCC
[124 nt withheld, positions 308-431]
C
[91 nt withheld, positions 433-523]
A
[49 nt withheld, positions 525-573]
CCTTTGACGTTGGAGTCCACGTTCTTT
[37 nt withheld, positions 601-637]
ACCCTATCTCGGTCTATTCTTTTGATTTATAAGGGATTTTGCCGATTTCGGCCTATTGGTTAAAAAATGA
GCTGATTTAACAAAAATTTAACGCGAATTAATTCTGTGGAATGTGTGTCAGTTAGGGTGTGGAAAGTCCC
CAGGCTCCCCAGCAGGCAGAAGTATGCAAAGCATGCATCTCAATTAGTCAGCAACCAGGTGTGGAAAGTC
CCCAGGCTCCCCAGCAGGCAGAAGTATGCAAAGCATGCATCTCAATTAGTCAGCAACCATAGTCCCGCCC
CTAACTCCGCCCATCCCGCCCCTAACTCCGCCCAGTTCCGCCCATTCTCCGCCCCATGGCTGACTAATTT
TTTTTATTTATGCAGAGGCCGAGGCCGCCTCTGCCTCTGAGCTATTCCAGAAGTAGTGAGGAGGCTTTTT
TGGAGGCCTAGGCTTTTGCAAAAAGCTCCCGGGAGCTTGTATATCCATTTTCGGATCTGATCAAGAGACA
GGATGAGGATCGTTTCGCATGATTGAACAAGATGGATTGCACGCAGGTTCTCCGGCCGCTTGGGTGGAGA
GGCTATTCGGCTATGACTGGGCACAACAGACAATCGGCTGCTCTGATGCCGCCGTGTTCCGGCTGTCAGC
GCAGGGGCGCCCGGTTCTTTTTGTCAAGACCGACCTGTCCGGTGCCCTGAATGAACTGCAGGACGAGGCA
GCGCGGCTATCGTGGCTGGCCACGACGGGCGTTCCTTGCGCAGCTGTGCTCGACGTTGTCACTGAAGCGG
GAAGGGACTGGCTGCTATTGGGCGAAGTGCCGGGGCAGGATCTCCTGTCATCTCACCTTGCTCCTGCCGA
GAAAGTATCCATCATGGCTGATGCAATGCGGCGGCTGCATACGCTTGATCCGGCTACCTGCCCATTCGAC
CACCAAGCGAAACATCGCATCGAGCGAGCACGTACTCGGATGGAAGCCGGTCTTGTCGATCAGGATGATC
TGGACGAAGAGCATCAGGGGCTCGCGCCAGCCGAACTGTTCGCCAGGCTCAAGGCGCGCATGCCCGACGG
CGAGGATCTCGTCGTGACCCATGGCGATGCCTGCTTGCCGAATATCATGGTGGAAAATGGCCGCTTTTCT
GGATTCATCGACTGTGGCCGGCTGGGTGTGGCGGACCGCTATCAGGACATAGCGTTGGCTACCCGTGATA
TTGCTGAAGAGCTTGGCGGCGAATGGGCTGACCGCTTCCTCGTGCTTTACGGTATCGCCGCTCCCGATTC
GCAGCGCATCGCCTTCTATCGCCTTCTTGACGAGTTCTTCTGAGCGGGACTCTGGGGTTCGAAATGACCG
ACCAAGCGACGCCCAACCTGCCATCACGAGATTTCGATTCCACCGCCGCCTTCTATGAAAGGTTGGGCTT
CGGAATCGTTTTCCGGGACGCCGGCTGGATGATCCTCCAGCGCGGGGATCTCATGCTGGAGTTCTTCGCC
CACCCCAACTTGTTTATTGCAGCTTATAATGGTTACAAATAAAGCAATAGCATCACAAATTTCACAAATA
AAGCATTTTTTTCACTGCATTCTAGTTGTGGTTTGTCCAAACTCATCAATGTATCTTATCATGTCTGTAT
ACCGTCGACCTCTAGCTAGAGCTTGGCGTAATCATGGTCATAGCTGTTTCCTGTGTGAAATTGTTATCCG
CTCACAATTCCACACAACATACGAGCCGGAAGCATAAAGTGTAAAGCCTGGGGTGCCTAATGAGTGAGCT
AACTCACATTAATTGCGTTGCGCTCACTGCCCGCTTTCCAGTCGGGAAACCTGTCGTGCCAGCTGCATTA
ATGAATCGGCCAACGCGCGGGGAGAGGCGGTTTGCGTATTGGGCGCTCTTCCGCTTCCTCGCTCACTGAC
TCGCTGCGCTCGGTCGTTCGGCTGCGGCGAGCGGTATCAGCTCACTCAAAGGCGGTAATACGGTTATCCA
CAGAATCAGGGGATAACGCAGGAAAGAACATGTGAGCAAAAGGCCAGCAAAAGGCCAGGAACCGTAAAAA
GGCCGCGTTGCTGGCGTTTTTCCATAGGCTCCGCCCCCCTGACGAGCATCACAAAAATCGACGCTCAAGT
CAGAGGTGGCGAAACCCGACAGGACTATAAAGATACCAGGCGTTTCCCCCTGGAAGCTCCCTCGTGCGCT
CTCCTGTTCCGACCCTGCCGCTTACCGGATACCTGTCCGCCTTTCTCCCTTCGGGAAGCGTGGCGCTTTC
TCATAGCTCACGCTGTAGGTATCTCAGTTCGGTGTAGGTCGTTCGCTCCAAGCTGGGCTGTGTGCACGAA
CCCCCCGTTCAGCCCGACCGCTGCGCCTTATCCGGTAACTATCGTCTTGAGTCCAACCCGGTAAGACACG
ACTTATCGCCACTGGCAGCAGCCACTGGTAACAGGATTAGCAGAGCGAGGTATGTAGGCGGTGCTACAGA
GTTCTTGAAGTGGTGGCCTAACTACGGCTACACTAGAAGAACAGTATTTGGTATCTGCGCTCTGCTGAAG
CCAGTTACCTTCGGAAAAAGAGTTGGTAGCTCTTGATCCGGCAAACAAACCACCGCTGGTAGCGGTGGTT
TTTTTGTTTGCAAGCAGCAGATTACGCGCAGAAAAAAAGGATCTCAAGAAGATCCTTTGATCTTTTCTAC
GGGGTCTGACGCTCAGTGGAACGAAAACTCACGTTAAGGGATTTTGGTCATGAGATTATCAAAAAGGATC
TTCACCTAGATCCTTTTAAATTAAAAATGAAGTTTTAAATCAATCTAAAGTATATATGAGTAAACTTGGT
CTGACAGTTACCAATGCTTAATCAGTGAGGCACCTATCTCAGCGATCTGTCTATTTCGTTCATCCATAGT
TGCCTGACTCCCCGTCGTGTAGATAACTACGATACGGGAGGGCTTACCATCTGGCCCCAGTGCTGCAATG
ATACCGCGAGACCCACGCTCACCGGCTCCAGATTTATCAGCAATAAACCAGCCAGCCGGAAGGGCCGAGC
GCAGAAGTGGTCCTGCAACTTTATCCGCCTCCATCCAGTCTATTAATTGTTGCCGGGAAGCTAGAGTAAG
TAGTTCGCCAGTTAATAGTTTGCGCAACGTTGTTGCCATTGCTACAGGCATCGTGGTGTCACGCTCGTCG
TTTGGTATGGCTTCATTCAGCTCCGGTTCCCAACGATCAAGGCGAGTTACATGATCCCCCATGTTGTGCA
AAAAAGCGGTTAGCTCCTTCGGTCCTCCGATCGTTGTCAGAAGTAAGTTGGCCGCAGTGTTATCACTCAT
GGTTATGGCAGCACTGCATAATTCTCTTACTGTCATGCCATCCGTAAGATGCTTTTCTGTGACTGGTGAG
TACTCAACCAAGTCATTCTGAGAATAGTGTATGCGGCGACCGAGTTGCTCTTGCCCGGCGTCAATACGGG
ATAATACCGCGCCACATAGCAGAACTTTAAAAGTGCTCATCATTGGAAAACGTTCTTCGGGGCGAAAACT
CTCAAGGATCTTACCGCTGTTGAGATCCAGTTCGATGTAACCCACTCGTGCACCCAACTGATCTTCAGCA
TCTTTTACTTTCACCAGCGTTTCTGGGTGAGCAAAAACAGGAAGGCAAAATGCCGCAAAAAAGGGAATAA
GGGCGACACGGAAATGTTGAATACTCATACTCTTCCTTTTTCAATATTATTGAAGCATTTATCAGGGTTA
TTGTCTCATGAGCGGATACATATTTGAATGTATTTAGAAAAATAAACAAATAGGGGTTCCGCGCACATTT
CCCCGAAAAGTGCCACCTGACGTCGACGGATCGGGAGATCTCCCGATCCCCTATGGTGCACTCTCAGTAC
AATCTGCTCTGATGCCGCATAGTTAAGCCAGTATCTGCTCCCTGCTTGTGTGTTGGAGGTCGCTGAGTAG
TGCGCGAGCAAAATTTAAGCTACAACAAGGCAAGGCTTGACCGACAATTGCATGAAGAATCTGCTTAGGG
TTAGGCGTTTTGCGCTGCTTCGCGATGTACGGGCCAGATATACGCGTTGACATTGATTATTGACTAGTTA
TTAATAGTAATCAATTACGGGGTCATTAGTTCATAGCCCATATATGGAGTTCCGCGTTACATAACTTACG
GTAAATGGCCCGCCTGGCTGACCGCCCAACGACCCCCGCCCATTGACGTCAATAATGACGTATGTTCCCA
TAGTAACGCCAATAGGGACTTTCCATTGACGTCAATGGGTGGAGTATTTACGGTAAACTGCCCACTTGGC
AGTACATCAAGTGTATCATATGCCAAGTACGCCCCCTATTGACGTCAATGACGGTAAATGGCCCGCCTGG
CATTATGCCCAGTACATGACCTTATGGGACTTTCCTACTTGGCAGTACATCTACGTATTAGTCATCGCTA
TTACCATGGTGATGCGGTTTTGGCAGTACATCAATGGGCGTGGATAGCGGTTTGACTCACGGGGATTTCC
AAGTCTCCACCCCATTGACGTCAATGGGAGTTTGTTTTGGCACCAAAATCAACGGGACTTTCCAAAATGT
CGTAACAACTCCGCCCCATTGACGCAAATGGGCGGTAGGCGTGTACGGTGGGAGGTCTATATAAGCAGAG
CTCTCTGGCTAACTAGAGAACCCACTGCTTACTGGCTTATCGAAATTAATACGACTCACTATAGGGAGAC
CCAAGCTGGCTAGCGCCACCATGTCAAGCTCTTCCTGGCTCCTTCTCAGCCTTGTTGCTGTAACTGCTGC
TCAGTCCACCATTGAGGAACAGGTCAAGTACTTTTTGGACAAGTTTAACCACGAAGCCGAAGACCTGTTC
TATCAAAGTTCACTTGCTTCTTGGAATTATAACACCAATATTACTGAAGAGAATGTCCAAAACATGAATA
ATGCTGGGGACAAATGGTCTGCCTTTTTAAAGGAACAGTCCACACTTGCCCAAATGTATCCACTACAAGA
AATTCAGAATCTCCAAGTCAAGCTTCAGCTGCAGGCTCTTCAGCAAAATGGGTCTTCAGTGCTCTCAGAA
GACAAGAGCAAACGGTTGAACACAATTCTAAATACAATGAGCACCATCTACAGTACTGGAAAAGTTTGTA
ACCCAGATAATCCACAAGAATGCTTATTACTTGAACCAGGTTTGAATGAAATAATGGCAAACAGTTTAGA
CTACAATGAGAGGCTCTGGGCTTGGGAAAGCTGGAGATCTGAGGTCGGCAAGCAGCTGAGGCCATTATAT
GAAGAGTATGTGGTCTTGAAAAATGAGATGGCAAGAGCAAATCATTATGAGGACTATGGGGATTATTGGA
GAGGAGACTATGAAGTAAATGGGGTAGATGGCTATGACTACAGCCGCGGCCAGTTGATTGAAGATGTGGA
ACATACCTTTGAAGAGATTAAACCATTATATGAACATCTTCATGCCTATGTGAGGGCAAAGTTGATGAAT
GCCTATCCTTCCTATATCAGTCCAATTGGATGCCTCCCTGCTCATTTGCTTGGTGATATGTGGGGTAGAT
TTTGGACAAATCTGTACTCTTTGACAGTTCCCTTTGGACAGAAACCAAACATAGATGTTACTGATGCAAT
GGTGGACCAGGCCTGGGATGCACAGAGAATATTCAAGGAGGCCGAGAAGTTCTTTGTATCTGTTGGTCTT
CCTAATATGACTCCAGGATTCTGGGAAAATTCCATGCTAACGGACCCAGGAAATGTTCAGAAAGCAGTCT
GCCATCCCACAGCTTGGGACCTGGGGAAGGGCGACTTCAGGATTCTTATGTGCACAAAGGTGACAATGGA
CGACTTCCTGACAGCTCATCATGAGATGGGGCATATCCAGTATGATATGGCATATCTTGCACAACCTTTT
CTGCTAAGAAATGGAGCTAATGAAGGATTCCATGAAGCTGTTGGGGAAATCATGTCACTTTCTGCAGCCA
CACCTAAGCATTTAAAATCCATTGGTCTTCTGTCACCCGATTTTCAAGAAGACAATGAAACAGAAATAAA
CTTCCTGCTCAAACAAGCACTCACGATTGTTGGGACTCTGCCATTTACTTACATGTTAGAGAAGTGGAGG
TGGATGGTCTTTAAAGGGGAAATTCCCAAAGACCAGTGGATGAAAAAGTGGTGGGAGATGAAGCGAGAGA
TAGTTGGGGTGGTGGAACCTGTGCCCCATGATGAAACATACTGTGACCCCGCATCTCTGTTCCATGTTTC
TAATGATTACTCATTCATTCGATATTACACAAGGACCCTTTACCAATTCCAGTTTCAAGAAGCACTTTGT
CAAGCAGCTAAACATGAAGGCCCTCTGCACAAATGTGACATCTCAAACTCTACAGAAGCTGGACAGAAAC
TGTTCAATATGCTGAGGCTTGGAAAATCAGAACCCTGGACCCTAGCATTGGAAAATGTTGTAGGAGCAAA
GAACATGAATGTAAGGCCACTGCTCAACTACTTTGAGCCCTTATTTACCTGGCTGAAAGACCAGAACAAG
AATTCTTTTGTGGGATGGAGTACCGACTGGAGTCCATATGCAGACGGATCCGGTCACCATCACCACCACC
ATCATCATTGATAACTCGAG
Features (pLannotate 1.2.2; 21 found; start..end, strand, type, name):
     38..262     +  polyA_signal   bGH poly(A) signal: bovine growth hormone polyadenylation signal
    266..287     +  promoter       SV40 promoter (fragment): SV40 enhancer and early promoter
    308..736     +  rep_origin     f1 ori (sequence partly withheld): f1 bacteriophage origin of replication; arrow indicates direction of (+) strand synthesis
    750..1079    +  promoter       SV40 promoter: SV40 enhancer and early promoter
   1146..1937    +  CDS            neo: KKA2_KLEPN - Also known as kan, nptII. Experimental evidence at protein level: Swiss-Prot protein existence level 1. Resistance to kanamycin, neomycin, paromomycin, ribostamycin, butirosin and gentamicin B. From Klebsiella pneumoniae.
   1961..2119    +  CDS            ble (fragment): BLE_KLEPN - Experimental evidence at protein level: Swiss-Prot protein existence level 1. Binding protein with a strong affinity to the bleomycin family of antibiotics. Binds to CL990; an antimitotic-antibiotic compound. From Klebsiella pneumoniae.
   2114..2235    +  polyA_signal   SV40 poly(A) signal: SV40 polyadenylation signal
   2308..2324    -  protein_bind   lac operator: The lac repressor binds to the lac operator to inhibit transcription in E. coli. This inhibition can be relieved by adding lactose or isopropyl-β-D-thiogalactopyranoside (IPTG). lac repressor encoded by lacI
   2332..2362    -  promoter       lac promoter: promoter for the E. coli lac operon
   2377..2398    -  protein_bind   CAP binding site: CAP binding activates transcription in the presence of cAMP. E. coli catabolite activator protein
   2411..2503    -  CDS            lacI (fragment): lac repressor; lacI; The lac repressor binds to the lac operator to inhibit transcription in E. coli. This inhibition can be relieved by adding lactose or isopropyl-β-D-thiogalactopyranoside (IPTG).
   2686..3274    -  rep_origin     ori: high-copy-number ColE1/pMB1/pBR322/pUC origin of replication
   3445..4305    -  CDS            AmpR: β-lactamase; bla; confers resistance to ampicillin, carbenicillin, and related antibiotics
   4306..4410    -  promoter       AmpR promoter: bla
   4469..4521    -  misc_feature   bom (fragment): basis of mobility region from pBR322
   4676..5055    +  enhancer       CMV enhancer: human cytomegalovirus immediate early enhancer
   5056..5259    +  promoter       CMV promoter: human cytomegalovirus (CMV) immediate early promoter
   5255..5288    +  LTR            5' LTR (truncated) (fragment): truncated 5' long terminal repeat (LTR) from HIV-1
   5304..5322    +  promoter       T7 promoter: promoter for bacteriophage T7 RNA polymerase
   5348..7198    +  CDS            ACE2 (fragment): ACE2_HUMAN - Experimental evidence at protein level: Swiss-Prot protein existence level 1. [Isoform 2]: (Microbial infection) Non-functional as a receptor for human coronavirus SARS-CoV-2. From Homo sapiens (Human).
   7201..7221    +  CDS            10xHis (fragment): 10xHis affinity tag
