[The description below was written by a language model from this plasmid's Addgene catalogue record and pLannotate feature annotations shown in this document.]
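Description:
pcDNA3-sACE2v3-8his is a mammalian expression plasmid built on the Invitrogen pcDNA3.1(+) backbone, about 7.2 kb in total, that produces a soluble, engineered form of human angiotensin-converting enzyme 2 (ACE2). The insert, cloned between NheI and XhoI sites that both remain intact, encodes only the extracellular protease domain (residues M1 to D615), so the transmembrane anchor is absent; because the native N-terminus is retained, the protein is expected to be secreted. It carries five substitutions (A25V, T27Y, T92Q, Q325P and A386L) that define "variant 3", one of a set of high-affinity ACE2 variants from a study that engineered the receptor for stronger binding to the SARS-CoV-2 spike protein. A short GSG linker and an eight-histidine tag follow the C-terminus, allowing metal-affinity purification and anti-His detection. The automated annotation labels this stretch as a partial 10xHis tag, which is consistent with the shorter tag.

Transcription is driven by the human CMV immediate early enhancer and promoter and terminated by the bovine growth hormone polyadenylation signal. A T7 promoter upstream of the coding sequence permits in vitro transcription. A separate SV40 early promoter, neomycin phosphotransferase gene and SV40 poly(A) signal form a cassette for G418 selection of stably transfected mammalian cells. In E. coli the plasmid is maintained at high copy through a ColE1/pUC-type origin with ampicillin selection via β-lactamase, and an f1 origin is also present. The small HIV-1 LTR, ble, lacI and bom fragments called in the feature table are probably short sequence-similarity matches within the backbone, not functional elements. The construct is suited to expressing and purifying the soluble high-affinity receptor for spike-binding work.
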