Addgene plasmid #149271: pcDNA3-sACE2v3-8his
Purpose: Mammalian expression plasmid for his-tagged sACE2 high affinity variant 3
Depositing lab: Erik Procko. Depositing organization: University of Illinois at Urbana-Champaign. Publication: Engineering human ACE2 to optimize binding to the spike protein of SARS coronavirus 2. Chan KK, Dorosky D, Sharma P, Abbasi SA, Dye JM, Kranz DM, Herbert AS, Procko E. Science. 2020 Sep 4;369(6508):1261-1265. doi: 10.1126/science.abc0870. Epub 2020 Aug 4. PubMed 32753553.
Backbone
  Vector backbone: pcDNA3.1(+)
  Backbone manufacturer: Invitrogen
  Backbone size w/o insert (bp): 5332
  Total vector size (bp): 7234
  Vector type: Mammalian Expression
  Selectable markers: Neomycin (select with G418)
Growth in bacteria
  Bacterial resistance: Ampicillin, 100 μg/mL
  Growth temperature: 37°C
  Growth strain: DH5alpha
  Copy number: High Copy
Gene/Insert
  Gene/Insert name: Angiotensin-converting enzyme 2 (alt names: ACE2; peptidyl-dipeptidase A)
  Species: H. sapiens (human)
  Insert size (bp): 1902
  Mutation: Extracellular, soluble protease domain (a.a. M1-D615) with mutations A25V, T27Y, T92Q, Q325P, A386L
  GenBank ID: NM_021804.1
  Entrez Gene: ACE2 (a.k.a. ACEH)
  Promoter: CMV
  Tag / fusion protein: Short GSG linker and 8his tag (C terminal on insert)
  Cloning method: Restriction Enzyme; 5′ cloning site NheI (not destroyed); 3′ cloning site XhoI (not destroyed)
  Sequencing primers: 5′ CMV-fwd; 3′ BGH-rev
Terms and licenses: Academic/Nonprofit Terms; Industry Terms: Not Available to Industry
Depositor comments: Please visit https://www.biorxiv.org/content/10.1101/2020.03.16.994236v1 for BioRxiv preprint.
How to cite: pcDNA3-sACE2v3-8his was a gift from Erik Procko (Addgene plasmid # 149271 ; http://n2t.net/addgene:149271 ; RRID:Addgene_149271)
